Addgene plasmid #109604: actc1b-mKate2-rab18b
Purpose: Muscle specific zebrafish expression of mKate2 fused to rab18b
Depositing lab: Rob Parton. Depositing organization: University of Queensland, Institute for Molecular Bioscience. Publication: In vivo cell biological screening identifies an endocytic capture mechanism for T-tubule formation. Hall TE, Martel N, Ariotti N, Xiong Z, Lo HP, Ferguson C, Rae J, Lim YW, Parton RG. Nat Commun. 2020 Jul 24;11(1):3711. doi: 10.1038/s41467-020-17486-w. PubMed 32709891.
Backbone
  Vector backbone: pDONR 221
  Vector type: Zebrafish plasmids
Growth in bacteria
  Bacterial resistance: Ampicillin, 100 μg/mL
  Growth temperature: 37°C
  Growth strain: DH5alpha
  Copy number: High Copy
Gene/Insert
  Gene/Insert name: rab18b
  Species: D. rerio (zebrafish)
  Entrez Gene: rab18b (a.k.a. zgc:92523)
  Tag / fusion protein: mKate2 (N terminal on insert)
  Cloning method: Gateway Cloning
Terms and licenses: Academic/Nonprofit Terms; Industry Terms: Not Available to Industry
How to cite: actc1b-mKate2-rab18b was a gift from Rob Parton (Addgene plasmid # 109604 ; http://n2t.net/addgene:109604 ; RRID:Addgene_109604)
