[The description below was written by a language model from this plasmid's Addgene catalogue record and pLannotate feature annotations shown in this document.]
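Description:
actc1b-mKate2-rab18b is a zebrafish expression plasmid assembled by multisite Gateway recombination, designed to express an mKate2–Rab18b fusion protein specifically in muscle. The catalogue lists pDONR 221 as the backbone, but the sequenced 9.6 kb plasmid looks like a recombined expression clone rather than a donor vector. It carries attB4, attB1, attB2 and attB3 sites, an ampicillin resistance gene (AmpR with its bla promoter), a high-copy ColE1/pUC origin, an M13 ori fragment, and pBluescript-type lac promoter/operator and MCS remnants. pDONR 221 probably refers to the entry-clone step, although the record does not say so. A short match to medaka tyrosinase sequence lies next to the backbone. The annotation does not identify it, and no transposon arms are called.

The attB sites define the modular layout of the payload. The roughly 4 kb between attB4 and the circular junction at attB1 is essentially unannotated, apart from a short, probably spurious copia promoter hit. From the plasmid name and stated purpose, this region should hold the zebrafish actc1b (cardiac alpha-actin 1b) muscle-specific promoter. Downstream, the monomeric red fluorescent protein mKate2 sits between attB1 and attB2. It is followed between attB2 and attB3 by the rab18b coding sequence, which the tool annotated by homology to mouse Rab18 but which the record gives as *D. rerio*. This places mKate2 at the N-terminus of the small GTPase, joined through the translated attB2 linker. An SV40 polyadenylation signal lies after attB3, though it is annotated on the opposite strand.

The construct is used to visualise Rab18b localisation in live zebrafish skeletal muscle. It comes from an in vivo cell-biological screen of trafficking proteins involved in T-tubule formation.
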