Features (pLannotate 1.2.2; 20 found; start..end, strand, type, name):
      2..22      +  protein_bind   attB1: mutant version of attB; core recombination site for the Gateway® BP reaction BP Clonase™
     32..727     +  CDS            mKate2: mKate2 is a basic (constitutively fluorescent) red fluorescent protein published in 2009, derived from Entacmaea quadricolor. It is reported to be a rapidly-maturing monomer with moderate acid sensitivity.
    729..753     -  protein_bind   attB2: mutant version of attB; recombination site for the Gateway® BP reaction BP Clonase™
    755..1360    +  CDS            Rab18: RAB18_MOUSE - Experimental evidence at protein level: Swiss-Prot protein existence level 1. Required for the localization of ZFYVE1 to lipid droplets and for its function in mediating the formation of endoplasmic reticulum- lipid droplets (ER-LD) contacts (By similarity). Plays a role in apical endocytosis/recycling (By similarity). Plays a key role in eye and brain development and neurodegeneration (By similarity). From Mus musculus (Mouse).
   1380..1400    -  protein_bind   attB3: mutant version of attB; core recombination site for the Gateway® BP reaction BP Clonase™
   1404..1424    +  CDS            lacZα (fragment): LacZα fragment of β-galactosidase; lacZ fragment
   1440..1574    -  polyA_signal   SV40 poly(A) signal: SV40 polyadenylation signal
   1597..1680    -  CDS            large T antigen (fragment): large T antigen from SV40 (simian virus 40)
   2246..2286    -  misc_feature   MCS (fragment): pBluescript multiple cloning site
   2362..2378    -  protein_bind   lac operator: The lac repressor binds to the lac operator to inhibit transcription in E. coli. This inhibition can be relieved by adding lactose or isopropyl-β-D-thiogalactopyranoside (IPTG). lac repressor encoded by lacI
   2386..2416    -  promoter       lac promoter: promoter for the E. coli lac operon
   2431..2452    -  protein_bind   CAP binding site: CAP binding activates transcription in the presence of cAMP. E. coli catabolite activator protein
   2465..2557    -  CDS            lacI (fragment): lac repressor; lacI; The lac repressor binds to the lac operator to inhibit transcription in E. coli. This inhibition can be relieved by adding lactose or isopropyl-β-D-thiogalactopyranoside (IPTG).
   2740..3328    -  rep_origin     ori: high-copy-number ColE1/pMB1/pBR322/pUC origin of replication
   3499..4359    -  CDS            AmpR: β-lactamase; bla; confers resistance to ampicillin, carbenicillin, and related antibiotics
   4360..4464    -  promoter       AmpR promoter: bla
   4490..4711    -  rep_origin     M13 ori (fragment) (sequence partly withheld): M13 bacteriophage origin of replication; arrow indicates direction of (+) strand synthesis
   4711..4998    +  CDS            tyr (fragment) (sequence partly withheld): TYRO_ORYLA - Also known as tyro. Experimental evidence at transcript level: Swiss-Prot protein existence level 2. This is a copper-containing oxidase that functions in the formation of pigments such as melanins and other polyphenolic compounds. From Oryzias latipes (Japanese rice fish) (Japanese killifish).
   5580..5600    +  protein_bind   attB4: mutant version of attB; core recombination site for the Gateway® BP reaction BP Clonase™
   6501..6517    -  promoter       copia promoter (fragment): strong promoter from the Drosophila transposable element copia (Sinclair et al., 1986)
>Addgene plasmid #109604 | actc1b-mKate2-rab18b | addgene full sequence | sequence record 224786 | Addgene NGS Result
GCAAGTTTGTACAAAAAAGCAGGCTGCCACCATGGTGAGCGAGCTGATTAAGGAGAACATGCACATGAAG
CTGTACATGGAGGGCACCGTGAACAACCACCACTTCAAGTGCACATCCGAGGGCGAAGGCAAGCCCTACG
AGGGCACCCAGACCATGAGAATCAAGGCGGTCGAGGGCGGCCCTCTCCCCTTCGCCTTCGACATCCTGGC
TACCAGCTTCATGTACGGCAGCAAAACCTTCATCAACCACACCCAGGGCATCCCCGACTTCTTTAAGCAG
TCCTTCCCCGAGGGCTTCACATGGGAGAGAGTCACCACATACGAAGACGGGGGCGTGCTGACCGCTACCC
AGGACACCAGCCTCCAGGACGGCTGCCTCATCTACAACGTCAAGATCAGAGGGGTGAACTTCCCATCCAA
CGGCCCTGTGATGCAGAAGAAAACACTCGGCTGGGAGGCCTCCACCGAGACCCTGTACCCCGCTGACGGC
GGCCTGGAAGGCAGAGCCGACATGGCCCTGAAGCTCGTGGGCGGGGGCCACCTGATCTGCAACTTGAAGA
CCACATACAGATCCAAGAAACCCGCTAAGAACCTCAAGATGCCCGGCGTCTACTATGTGGACAGAAGACT
GGAAAGAATCAAGGAGGCCGACAAAGAGACCTACGTCGAGCAGCACGAGGTGGCTGTGGCCAGATACTGC
GACCTCCCTAGCAAACTGGGGCACAGAGACCCAGCTTTCTTGTACAAAGTGGTGGACGACGACGTGTTGA
CGACCCTGAAGATTTTAATAATCGGAGAGAGCGGAGTCGGTAAATCGAGTTTGCTCCTGCGTTTCACAGA
TGACACCTTCGACCCAGAATTAGCAGCAACCATCGGTGTGGACTTCAAAGTCAAAACTATTGCGATCGAT
GGCAACCGAGCAAAACTGGCTATATGGGATACCGCAGGTCAGGAGAGGTTCAGAACTCTAACACCAAGCT
ACTACAGAGGGGCCCAGGGTGTCATTTTGGTGTATGATGTTACAAAGCGGGACACGTTCACAAAGCTTGA
GAACTGGCTCAATGAGCTGGAGACATACTGTACACGCAACGACCTGGTTAAAATGCTGGTGGGGAACAAA
ATCGACAAGGACAACCGTGAAGTGGACCGGAACGAAGGCTTGAAGTTTGCACGGAAACACTCTATGCTCT
TTATCGAGGCCAGCGCGAAGACGCGGGACGGAGTTCAGTGTGCCTTTGAGGAGCTGGTGGAGAAGATCCT
GCAGACGCCGGGGCTCTGGGAAAGCAGCATCCAGAACCATGGTGTCCAGCTGTCTGATAATGAACCCCAG
CGTCAAGGAGCCTGCGGCGGATACTGCTCACTGGTTTAAGGATCCACCGCAACTTTATTATACATAGTTG
ATAATTCACTGGCCGTCGTTTTACGGTACCATCGATGATGATCCAGACATGATAAGATACATTGATGAGT
TTGGACAAACCACAACTAGAATGCAGTGAAAAAAATGCTTTATTTGTGAAATTTGTGATGCTATTGCTTT
ATTTGTAACCATTATAAGCTGCAATAAACAAGTTAACAACAACAATTGCATTCATTTTATGTTTCAGGTT
CAGGGGGAGGTGTGGGAGGTTTTTTAAAGCAAGTAAAACCTCTACAAATGTGGTATGGCTGATTATGATC
CTCTAGATCAGATCTGCGAAGATACGGCCACGGGTGCTCTTGATCCTGTGGCTGATTTTGGACTGTGCTG
CTCGCAGCTGCTGATGAATCACATACTTCCTCCATTTTCTTCCACTGATTGACTGTTATAATTTCCCTAA
TTTCCAGGTCAAGGTGCTGTGCATTGTGGTAATAGATGTGACATGACGTCACTTCCAAAGGACCAATGAA
CATGTCTGACCAATTTCATATAATGTGAAAACGATTTTCATAGGCAGAATAAATAACATTTAAATTAAAC
TGGGCATCAGCGCAATTCAATTGGTTTGGTAATAGCAAGGGAAAATAGAATGAAGTGATCTCCAAAAAAT
AAGTACTTTTTGACTGTAAATAAAATTGTAAGGAGTAAAAAGTACTTTTTTTTCTAAAAAAATGTAATTA
AGTAAAAGTAAAAGTATTGATTTTTAATTGTACTCAAGTAAAGTAAAAATCCCCAAAAATAATACTTAAG
TACAGTAATCAAGTAAAATTACTCAAGTACTTTACACCTCTGGTTCTTGACCCCCTACCTTCAGCAAGCC
CAGCAGATCCACTAGTTCTAGAGCGGCCGCCACCGCGGTGGAGCTCCAGCTTTTGTTCCCTTTAGTGAGG
GTTRMTTGCRMGCTTGGCGTAATCATGGTCATAGCTGTTTCCTGTGTGAAATTGTTATCCGCTCACAATT
CCACACAACATACGAGCCGGAAGCATAAAGTGTAAAGCCTGGGGTGCCTAATGAGTGAGCTAACTCACAT
TAATTGCGTTGCGCTCACTGCCCGCTTTCCAGTCGGGAAACCTGTCGTGCCAGCTGCATTAATGAATCGG
CCAACGCGCGGGGAGAGGCGGTTTGCGTATTGGGCGCTCTTCCGCTTCCTCGCTCACTGACTCGCTGCGC
TCGGTCGTTCGGCTGCGGCGAGCGGTATCAGCTCACTCAAAGGCGGTAATACGGTTATCCACAGAATCAG
GGGATAACGCAGGAAAGAACATGTGAGCAAAAGGCCAGCAAAAGGCCAGGAACCGTAAAAAGGCCGCGTT
GCTGGCGTTTTTCCATAGGCTCCGCCCCCCTGACGAGCATCACAAAAATCGACGCTCAAGTCAGAGGTGG
CGAAACCCGACAGGACTATAAAGATACCAGGCGTTTCCCCCTGGAAGCTCCCTCGTGCGCTCTCCTGTTC
CGACCCTGCCGCTTACCGGATACCTGTCCGCCTTTCTCCCTTCGGGAAGCGTGGCGCTTTCTCATAGCTC
ACGCTGTAGGTATCTCAGTTCGGTGTAGGTCGTTCGCTCCAAGCTGGGCTGTGTGCACGAACCCCCCGTT
CAGCCCGACCGCTGCGCCTTATCCGGTAACTATCGTCTTGAGTCCAACCCGGTAAGACACGACTTATCGC
CACTGGCAGCAGCCACTGGTAACAGGATTAGCAGAGCGAGGTATGTAGGCGGTGCTACAGAGTTCTTGAA
GTGGTGGCCTAACTACGGCTACACTAGAAGAACAGTATTTGGTATCTGCGCTCTGCTGAAGCCAGTTACC
TTCGGAAAAAGAGTTGGTAGCTCTTGATCCGGCAAACAAACCACCGCTGGTAGCGGTGGTTTTTTTGTTT
GCAAGCAGCAGATTACGCGCAGAAAAAAAGGATCTCAAGAAGATCCTTTGATCTTTTCTACGGGGTCTGA
CGCTCAGTGGAACGAAAACTCACGTTAAGGGATTTTGGTCATGAGATTATCAAAAAGGATCTTCACCTAG
ATCCTTTTAAATTAAAAATGAAGTTTTAAATCAATCTAAAGTATATATGAGTAAACTTGGTCTGACAGTT
ACCAATGCTTAATCAGTGAGGCACCTATCTCAGCGATCTGTCTATTTCGTTCATCCATAGTTGCCTGACT
CCCCGTCGTGTAGATAACTACGATACGGGAGGGCTTACCATCTGGCCCCAGTGCTGCAATGATACCGCGA
GAYCCACGCTCACCGGCTCCAGATTTATCAGCAATAAACCAGCCAGCCGGAAGGGCCGAGCGCAGAAGTG
GTCCTGCAACTTTATCCGCCTCCATCCAGTCTATTAATTGTTGCCGGGAAGCTAGAGTAAGTAGTTCGCC
AGTTAATAGTTTGCGCAACGTTGTTGCCATTGCTACAGGCATCGTGGTGTCACGCTCGTCGTTTGGTATG
GCTTCATTCAGCTCCGGTTCCCAACGATCAAGGCGAGTTACATGATCCCCCATGTTGTGCAAAAAAGCGG
TTAGCTCCTTCGGTCCTCCGATCGTTGTCAGAAGTAAGTTGGCCGCAGTGTTATCACTCATGGTTATGGC
AGCACTGCATAATTCTCTTACTGTCATGCCATCCGTAAGATGCTTTTCTGTGACTGGTGAGTACTCAACC
AAGTCATTCTGAGAATAGTGTATGCGGCGACCGAGTTGCTCTTGCCCGGCGTCAATACGGGATAATACCG
CGCCACATAGCAGAACTTTAAAAGTGCTCATCATTGGAAAACGTTCTTCGGGGCGAAAACTCTCAAGGAT
CTTACCGCTGTTGAGATCCAGTTCGATGTAACCCACTCGTGCACCCAACTGATCTTCAGCATCTTTTACT
TTCACCAGCGTTTCTGGGTGAGCAAAAACAGGAAGGCAAAATGCCGCAAAAAAGGGAATAAGGGCGACAC
GGAAATGTTGAATACTCATACTCTTCCTTTTTCAATATTATTGAAGCATTTATCAGGGTTATTGTCTCAT
GAGCGGATACATATTTGAATGTATTTAGAAAAATAAACAAATAGGGGTTCCGCGCACATTTCCCCGAAAA
GTGCCACCTAAATTGTAAGCGTTAATATTTTGTTAAAATTCGCGTTAAATTTTTGTTAAATCAGCTCATT
TTTTAACCAATAGGCCGAAATCGGCAAAATCCCTTATAAATCAAAAGAATAGACCGAGATAGGGT
[37 nt withheld, positions 4616-4652]
AAAGAACGTGGACTCCAACGTCAAAGG
[32 nt withheld, positions 4680-4711]
GCTGGCTAAGAACTCATCAGCCTCCCCGGTCCATCTACCCACGTACCAATGCACCAATTGGCCACAATGA
CGGCTACTACATGGTGCCATTCCTTCCTCTTTATAGGAATGGAGACTACCTCCTGTCCAACAATGCTCTT
GGATACGAGTACGCCTACCTGTTGGACCCAGGTCATTGCACAACACCAGAAATGCCCTCTGATCTGCAAA
AGACGTGAATATCTGTTCAGACACCCATATCCACTCTGTTCCACACAGGTCAGAGGTTTGTCCAGGAGTT
CTTGACAGAGGTGTAAAAAGTACTCAAAAATTTTACTCAAGTGAAAGTACAAGTACTTAGGGAAAATTTT
ACTCAATTAAAAGTAAAAGTATCTGGCTAGAATCTTACTTGAGTAAAAGTAAAAAAGTACTCCATTAAAA
TTGTACTTGAGTATTAAGGAAGTAAAAGTAAAAGCAAGAAAGAAAACTAGAGATTCTTGTTTAAGCTTTT
AATCTCAAAAAACATTAAATGAAATGCATACAAGGTTTTATCCTGCTTTAGAACTGTTTGTATTTAATTA
TCAAACTATAAGACAGACAATCTAATGCCAGTACACGCTACTCAAAGTTGTAAAACCTCAGATTTAACTT
CAGTAGAAGCTGATTCTCAAAATTGTTAGTGTCAAGCCTAGCTCTTTTGGGGCTGAAAAGCAATCCTGCA
GTGCTGAAAAGCCTCTCACAGGCAGCCGATGCGGGAAGAGGTGTATTAGTCTTGATAGAGAGGCTGCAAA
TAGCAGGAAACGTGAGCAGAGACTCCCTGGTGTCTGAAACACAGGCCAGATGGGCCCTCGAGCAGGAAAC
AGCTATGACCATGATTACGCCAAGCTATCAACTTTGTATAGAAAAGTTGGCACGCGCAGATTCCGTGTGG
GCCTGGTAATATCTTACCATTTTAAGCTATTTTAAGATTAGGGAAAAAAATTAAATAAAACTACTTTAAA
ATTACTTTCCTTAAAAAGCAACATATTTATTTAGTTTTTGTTTAACTGGCTCAAGATTGTAATATTTTAC
TTTTACATGTTTTTTTAAGTACCTAAATGTGTTCAAAAGTAAAGTATGTTATTGTTTTTTTTTTTTAATG
TTAGCTAAGCTTTAAATTGTAATATATTACTTTTAAAAGTGACTTTTTAAAAATGTAAATAAAAAAGTAA
CTATAAATGTGTAATGCATGTTATTTCTGTGGGTTTTTAATTTTCATCTCAACTGGGCTTACAATTTTAA
CATAATAAAAATCAAATCAAATCAAATCAGGCCCTTATTTGTCACATACACTCTTGTATACTGAAATAAA
CTAAATGTTGAGAAAAATTTAAATACACCAAAATAACGCATACCTTTTTTGTAATTACCTAAGTAAAACA
TTTAGTTCCTTTTTTAAGTGACTCAAGATTGTAATCTATTAATTGTAAAAGATAAAACTAGTGATCAATC
TGACGTGCTTCTATGCAGCCTGTGAGATTAATTGTGATGTTTAATTATTAAACAATTTAAATGGATCAAA
CATTTCACATGTGCTTATTGTGTCCAACAAAACCAGCAGAAGCACTTAAAAATATTGCATGACAACATGA
GTTTTTAATGTAAATTATATATACTTCCTAAACGAAGTTAATCATATTTCTAAAATAATAATGTCATTGA
AATATTTAAATAAATGATAAGCTTTAGTTGATTCAACATAAAATTGAAAGCAATAAGGACTTTTTTTTTT
TACAGCGGTGAAGCAAAAGCATGTAATAATCATATAATATAATAAATAAATAAATAAATAATGGCTCTTG
GTGCAAATATGAACACTTTAAATAAATATAGAATAAATATGATCAATAAGTCATAACGATGTGTTTTATG
TTGATTATAATTTAAACATGTTTCTAACGCAAGTTTTAAAAACTGTTTTAAAGTATTATTTTAAGTTATA
AGATCAATTTGACTCAACATTTTGTAGTGAAAATATGTTGTGTAAAATTAATATAATATACACTATAAAA
ATGCAGGGTTCCACACAATACATTAATGTTGTCCCAACACAAATCGATTAAGTTAACAAATATATGTGGA
TTGAACATAAAAAATTAAGTTGTCCCAATGAAATCTCAAGAATTGTGTTGTTTCAGCTCATTTTAAATAA
GTAGTTTTAACAAGTAAAAAATAACATATTTTTGAGTGTGTATATATATATATTACAAAATATAATAATA
TAAAATGTAAAAGATATAAACCATGCTACATATATTTAAGAGCTATTTTGCACATTACTTTTTTGCAAGC
CATTTTAGTGTTTTTTTTACAAATATATATTAGCTAAATATACAATATCTTAAATATACAATTAATCAGA
CATGCAATTAATGCATTTAACCTACATAAAAATACATGATCAACATATGTTTTATGCTGATTACAACTAA
ATCAAACGTAATGAAATTAATTTATAAAAGCGATTTAAATATGTCAATATTTTAAGTTAAAATCACTTGA
AACCTACTATAAATGAACTTAAATTAAAAAAATCTCCTTTAATTCCAATGCAACAGTGTTGTTTTTTCAG
CTGAGGACCCCCGGTGCAGATGGTTGGCCCCCGGCCCGCTATTCTAAGGAAGCCTTTCTTAATTTTAGGG
CGGCGCTGCATGCGCTCAGATCAGATTCACGGGTGGAGAGGGTTATTTTCTCTTTTTTATTTTTTCTTGC
CTGCTCATATTTGGGCCTGTGTGAACCCCAGGCTCCGCCTCGGCCCCCAGGAGCCGCTCTTATTTAAAGG
GGATCCTCGCCTTCAGTCTTCGTCCCAGTGGAAGCATCAGTCTTGTGATAACAACTTGGTGAGTCCTACA
GACCAGCGCTCGACTCTAGGCTTTAAATGCATTGATTTCTCTGGATTAGCTACCGGGAGAGTTTTAACTT
TGCTTATTAGTCTTGTGCTCGAACTGCTAGGTTTAAAGAGTGTTTTCTCTAATGCATGCATGAAGCGACA
GCTGAAAACCAGAAATAGAGCGTTTGTCCTCCTGTTAAACTCTAGCCTTTCTTTGGCATTTGTCAGTCCG
AGTCTTCAGCTGCCGGCAGGAGATTGGGTTTCAGTAACACTTGCTGAGCACAAACTACACGTGCTTTCTT
CAGATTTAATTCATTATTAATCATTCTAGATTTAAATGATGTTCTTACTCATTGCTGATTATTTTAGCCT
TGCGGAGCAGATTAAATGAGCACGTGTTTCATTAAGATTGATTTAAATATAATTAATATTTCACCACTGT
AGTTTTAAAATTGCCTTCTAAGTCATGGTTGATTTTTAATAGGTATCGGCTCTAATTAGATTACTATTTT
GGTTTTTAAATGTTATTTCTATTTCATTTGTAGGCTCGTTTTTAATGTGATTTTATTAGATTCTAGTTTT
AAAATCATCTCTTAGCCTTAATGAGCAGACTGAATGAACATGTTTCATTAAGATTAACTTCATTATAATG
AATTATTTAATCATTCTAGTGGGTTATAAATCAGCTCTATTTAAATTAATTGTCGTGTTTATTTCTATTT
AATTTTTGATTATTTTTTCAGGGTCGTTTTTATGTGATTTTTTCCCGTTTCTAATTTTAAACTAATTGTT
TGATTTTTATATGATTCGACTCTTTTTAAATGAATTGTTTTGCTTTTTTTATTGAGCATATATATATTAT
ACAATTTCAATCAACAATTGTTGTGCTTTTTAAATGTTGTTTCTATTTCATTTCTAGGGTCGATTTTATT
CGATTCTAGTTTTAAAATCGTGATTTTTAACTTCTAACCTTACTGAGCAGACTGAATGAACATGTTTCAT
CAAGATTAACTTCATTATAGTTAATTATTGAATCGTGCTAGTGGTTTATAAATCAGCTCTATTTAAATTA
ATCATCATCATTATTTCTATTTAATTTTTATTATTTCTTTAGGATTATTTTTATGTGATTTTTTTCACGT
TCTAGTTTTAAACTCAATGCTCATTACTGCTCACCCTTGCTGAGCAGTCTTTCGTTAAGATTAAATTAAT
TAATAACCATTCTAGTTTTAAAACAGTGTCTTAAGGCATAGCTGATATTTTACAAGTTTACTATTTAATA
TATCTCCTTTCTTTTTTTAGGGTCGATTTCATCTGATTTGATTAATTTTTATTATCTTCACTAAGCTTTT
TGTTCTAGGTTTTATTCTCAGTATTATTACTGTTATATTTGAACTGAATTTCTCCTCATAGTTTATTCAT
TTTATTTATTTATTTTTTGTTTATTCGCTATTTTGTATTTTAGTTTTTAATTAGAAATTTTATTAGAATC
GTTTTGAACTAGTTTTTATGCACTCTAACATTAATATTAAATCATAACTATTATTTTTATTATAATTTAT
TTGTGTTTATCTTTTTGTGTAGCTTTCATGTGTTTTTATTTTAGTTTTATTATGTTTGCATTGAATTTTT
TGGACTAGTTTATATAACGATATACAGAAAAGCCATGACAACAAATGTTTTTATAATACCTATTAAGTAT
AAGCTAATCAGATTTCCACTATTCTGTTCAAAGTTAACATTATTAGCCATTCTGATGGATCATTTGACAT
TTGTCATATGTCTTTATGAACACTGCTCTTTCAGATGCCACTTTTAAAGCTGTTTTTTACAGTAAATGAA
CGTTTATTATTATGACATTATTTCCTAAGGCCTCTAGAGTACAGCAGGATGTGGCGTGTGCATTACCGTG
TAATTATGCTGACTGTAAATGTGCATTTATAGACTGTCAGCATGTCTGACTGTGCGCTGTTGTGATTGGT
CCTGCACAGACCAAG
